Addgene plasmid #180441: pJA5 H-2K(b)
Purpose: E. coli expression of soluble MHC protein
Depositing lab: John Altman. Depositing organization: Emory University.
Backbone
  Vector backbone: pET23a+
  Backbone manufacturer: Novagen
  Vector type: Bacterial Expression
Growth in bacteria
  Bacterial resistance: Ampicillin, 100 μg/mL
  Growth temperature: 37°C
  Growth strain: DH5alpha
  Copy number: Low Copy
Gene/Insert
  Gene/Insert name: H-2K(b)
  Species: M. musculus (mouse)
  Mutation: Replacement of transmembrane domain with enzymatic biotinylation site
  GenBank ID: NP_001334275.1
  Tag / fusion protein: BSP41 (C terminal on insert)
  Cloning method: Restriction Enzyme; 5′ cloning site Unknown (unknown if destroyed)
Terms and licenses: Academic/Nonprofit Terms; Industry Terms: Not Available to Industry
Depositor comments: For detailed protocols of expression, purification and use to visualize antigen-specific T cells, please refer to Altman and Davis (2016) Curr. Protoc. Immunol. doi.org/10.1002/cpim.14. We recommend the E. coli BL21(DE3) strain for expression.
How to cite: pJA5 H-2K(b) was a gift from John Altman (Addgene plasmid # 180441 ; http://n2t.net/addgene:180441 ; RRID:Addgene_180441)
