[The description below was written by a language model from this plasmid's Addgene catalogue record and pLannotate feature annotations shown in this document.]
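Description:
pJA5 H-2K(b) is a bacterial expression plasmid built on the Novagen pET23a+ backbone for producing a soluble form of the mouse MHC class I heavy chain H-2K(b) in E. coli. It is propagated through a ColE1/pBR322-type origin accompanied by the bom region and the rop gene, consistent with the low copy number recorded for it, and is selected with ampicillin via the β-lactamase gene. An f1 origin is also present, as in the parental vector. Two sequence records, a depositor sequence and a repository sequencing result, differ by only a few nucleotides in length and give essentially identical annotations.

The insert is transcribed from a T7 promoter, translated from the phage T7 gene 10 ribosome binding site, and followed by a T7 terminator, so expression requires a host supplying T7 RNA polymerase; the depositor recommends a BL21(DE3) strain. The annotated coding region matches a fragment of H2-K1, in keeping with the stated modification: the transmembrane domain has been replaced by a C-terminal enzymatic biotinylation site, the BSP41 tag. This tag is not itself picked up by the automated annotation, but presumably lies in the unannotated stretch just after the H2-K1 fragment. Short matches to a His tag and to a T7 gene 10-derived sequence lie further downstream in backbone sequence, and the record does not show whether they are translated as part of the protein.

The depositor's comments point to use of the expressed, purified protein for visualising antigen-specific T cells. A site-specific biotinylation tag on a soluble MHC chain is the standard route to assembling streptavidin-based MHC multimers (tetramers) for staining such cells.
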