Features (pLannotate 1.2.2; 13 found; start..end, strand, type, name):
     21..39      +  promoter       T7 promoter: promoter for bacteriophage T7 RNA polymerase
     71..93      +  RBS            RBS: efficient ribosome binding site from bacteriophage T7 gene 10 (Olins and Rangwala, 1989)
    104..940     +  CDS            H2-K1 (fragment): HA1B_MOUSE - Also known as H2-K. Experimental evidence at protein level: Swiss-Prot protein existence level 1. Involved in the presentation of foreign antigens to the immune system. From Mus musculus (Mouse).
   1016..1033    +  CDS            9xHis (fragment): 9xHis affinity tag
   1043..1092    +  CDS            SET1 (fragment): solubility-enhancement tag derived from T7 phage gene 10B
   1100..1147    +  terminator     T7 terminator: transcription terminator for bacteriophage T7 RNA polymerase
   1184..1612    +  rep_origin     f1 ori (sequence partly withheld): f1 bacteriophage origin of replication; arrow indicates direction of (+) strand synthesis
   1665..1769    +  promoter       AmpR promoter: bla
   1770..2630    +  CDS            AmpR: β-lactamase; bla; confers resistance to ampicillin, carbenicillin, and related antibiotics
   2801..3389    +  rep_origin     ori: high-copy-number ColE1/pMB1/pBR322/pUC origin of replication
   3575..3714    -  misc_feature   bom: basis of mobility region from pBR322
   3816..4007    -  CDS            rop: Rop protein, which maintains plasmids at low copy number; rop
   4024..4404    +  CDS            YPB1_ECOLX: Protein predicted: Swiss-Prot protein existence level 4. From Escherichia coli.
>Addgene plasmid #180441 | pJA5 H-2K(b) | addgene full sequence | sequence record 355754 | Addgene Partial NGS Result
AGATCTCGATCCCGCGAAATTAATACGACTCACTATAGGGAGACCACAACGGTTTCCCTCTAGAAATAAT
TTTGTTTAACTTTAAGAAGGAGATATACATATGGGACCACATTCGCTGAGGTATTTCGTCACCGCCGTGT
CCCGGCCCGGCCTCGGGGAGCCCCGGTACATGGAAGTCGGCTACGTGGACGACACGGAGTTCGTGCGCTT
CGACAGCGACGCGGAGAATCCGAGATATGAGCCGCGGGCGCGGTGGATGGAGCAGGAGGGGCCCGAGTAT
TGGGAGCGGGAGACACAGAAAGCCAAGGGCAATGAGCAGAGTTTCCGAGTGGACCTGAGGACCCTGCTCG
GCTACTACAACCAGAGCAAGGGCGGCTCTCACACTATTCAGGTGATCTCTGGCTGTGAAGTGGGGTCCGA
CGGGCGACTCCTCCGCGGGTACCAGCAGTACGCCTACGACGGCTGCGATTACATCGCCCTGAACGAAGAC
CTGAAAACGTGGACGGCGGCGGACATGGCGGCGCTGATCACCAAACACAAGTGGGAGCAGGCTGGTGAAG
CAGAGAGACTCAGGGCCTACCTGGAGGGCACGTGCGTGGAGTGGCTCCGCAGATACCTGAAGAACGGGAA
CGCGACGCTGCTGCGCACAGATTCCCCAAAGGCCCATGTGACCCATCACAGCAGACCTGAAGATAAAGTC
ACCCTGAGGTGCTGGGCCCTGGGCTTCTACCCTGCTGACATCACCCTGACCTGGCAGTTGAATGGGGAGG
AGCTGATCCAGGACATGGAGCTTGTGGAGACCAGGCCTGCAGGGGATGGAACCTTCCAGAAGTGGGCATC
TGTGGTGGTGCCTCTTGGGAAGGAGCAGTATTACACATGCCATGTGTACCATCAGGGGCTGCCTGAGCCC
CTCACCCTGAGATGGGAGCCTCCTCCATCCGGATCCCTGCATCATATTCTGGATGCACAGAAAATGGTGT
GGAATCATCGTTAAAAGCTTGCGGCCGCACTCGAGCACCACCACCACCACCACTGAGATCCGGCTGCTAA
CAAAGCCCGAAAGGAAGCTGAGTTGGCTGCTGCCACCGCTGAGCAATAACTAGCATAACCCCTTGGGGCC
TCTAAACGGGTCTTGAGGGGTTTTTTGCTGAAAGGAGGAACTATATCCGGATTGGCGAATGGG
[124 nt withheld, positions 1184-1307]
C
[91 nt withheld, positions 1309-1399]
A
[49 nt withheld, positions 1401-1449]
CCTTTGACGTTGGAGTCCACGTTCTTT
[37 nt withheld, positions 1477-1513]
ACCCTATCTCGGTCTATTCTTTTGATTTATAAGGGATTTTGCCGATTTCGGCCTATTGGTTAAAAAATGA
GCTGATTTAACAAAAATTTAACGCGAATTTTAACAAAATATTAACGCTTACAATTTAGGTGGCACTTTTC
GGGGAAATGTGCGCGGAACCCCTATTTGTTTATTTTTCTAAATACATTCAAATATGTATCCGCTCATGAG
ACAATAACCCTGATAAATGCTTCAATAATATTGAAAAAGGAAGAGTATGAGTATTCAACATTTCCGTGTC
GCCCTTATTCCCTTTTTTGCGGCATTTTGCCTTCCTGTTTTTGCTCACCCAGAAACGCTGGTGAAAGTAA
AAGATGCTGAAGATCAGTTGGGTGCACGAGTGGGTTACATCGAACTGGATCTCAACAGCGGTAAGATCCT
TGAGAGTTTTCGCCCCGAAGAACGTTTTCCAATGATGAGCACTTTTAAAGTTCTGCTATGTGGCGCGGTA
TTATCCCGTATTGACGCCGGGCAAGAGCAACTCGGTCGCCGCATACACTATTCTCAGAATGACTTGGTTG
AGTACTCACCAGTCACAGAAAAGCATCTTACGGATGGCATGACAGTAAGAGAATTATGCAGTGCTGCCAT
AACCATGAGTGATAACACTGCGGCCAACTTACTTCTGACAACGATCGGAGGACCGAAGGAGCTAACCGCT
TTTTTGCACAACATGGGGGATCATGTAACTCGCCTTGATCGTTGGGAACCGGAGCTGAATGAAGCCATAC
CAAACGACGAGCGTGACACCACGATGCCTGCAGCAATGGCAACAACGTTGCGCAAACTATTAACTGGCGA
ACTACTTACTCTAGCTTCCCGGCAACAATTAATAGACTGGATGGAGGCGGATAAAGTTGCAGGACCACTT
CTGCGCTCGGCCCTTCCGGCTGGCTGGTTTATTGCTGATAAATCTGGAGCCGGTGAGCGTGGGTCTCGCG
GTATCATTGCAGCACTGGGGCCAGATGGTAAGCCCTCCCGTATCGTAGTTATCTACACGACGGGGAGTCA
GGCAACTATGGATGAACGAAATAGACAGATCGCTGAGATAGGTGCCTCACTGATTAAGCATTGGTAACTG
TCAGACCAAGTTTACTCATATATACTTTAGATTGATTTAAAACTTCATTTTTAATTTAAAAGGATCTAGG
TGAAGATCCTTTTTGATAATCTCATGACCAAAATCCCTTAACGTGAGTTTTCGTTCCACTGAGCGTCAGA
CCCCGTAGAAAAGATCAAAGGATCTTCTTGAGATCCTTTTTTTCTGCGCGTAATCTGCTGCTTGCAAACA
AAAAAACCACCGCTACCAGCGGTGGTTTGTTTGCCGGATCAAGAGCTACCAACTCTTTTTCCGAAGGTAA
CTGGCTTCAGCAGAGCGCAGATACCAAATACTGTTCTTCTAGTGTAGCCGTAGTTAGGCCACCACTTCAA
GAACTCTGTAGCACCGCCTACATACCTCGCTCTGCTAATCCTGTTACCAGTGGCTGCTGCCAGTGGCGAT
AAGTCGTGTCTTACCGGGTTGGACTCAAGACGATAGTTACCGGATAAGGCGCAGCGGTCGGGCTGAACGG
GGGGTTCGTGCACACAGCCCAGCTTGGAGCGAACGACCTACACCGAACTGAGATACCTACAGCGTGAGCT
ATGAGAAAGCGCCACGCTTCCCGAAGGGAGAAAGGCGGACAGGTATCCGGTAAGCGGCAGGGTCGGAACA
GGAGAGCGCACGAGGGAGCTTCCAGGGGGAAACGCCTGGTATCTTTATAGTCCTGTCGGGTTTCGCCACC
TCTGACTTGAGCGTCGATTTTTGTGATGCTCGTCAGGGGGGCGGAGCCTATGGAAAAACGCCAGCAACGC
GGCCTTTTTACGGTTCCTGGCCTTTTGCTGGCCTTTTGCTCACATGTTCTTTCCTGCGTTATCCCCTGAT
TCTGTGGATAACCGTATTACCGCCTTTGAGTGAGCTGATACCGCTCGCCGCAGCCGAACGACCGAGCGCA
GCGAGTCAGTGAGCGAGGAAGCGGAAGAGCGCCTGATGCGGTATTTTCTCCTTACGCATCTGTGCGGTAT
TTCACACCGCAATGGTGCACTCTCAGTACAATCTGCTCTGATGCCGCATAGTTAAGCCAGTATACACTCC
GCTATCGCTACGTGACTGGGTCATGGCTGCGCCCCGACACCCGCCAACACCCGCTGACGCGCCCTGACGG
GCTTGTCTGCTCCCGGCATCCGCTTACAGACAAGCTGTGACCGTCTCCGGGAGCTGCATGTGTCAGAGGT
TTTCACCGTCATCACCGAAACGCGCGAGGCAGCTGCGGTAAAGCTCATCAGCGTGGTCGTGAAGCGATTC
ACAGATGTCTGCCTGTTCATCCGCGTCCAGCTCGTTGAGTTTCTCCAGAAGCGTTAATGTCTGGCTTCTG
ATAAAGCGGGCCATGTTAAGGGCGGTTTTTTCCTGTTTGGTCACTGATGCCTCCGTGTAAGGGGGATTTC
TGTTCATGGGGGTAATGATACCGATGAAACGAGAGAGGATGCTCACGATACGGGTTACTGATGATGAACA
TGCCCGGTTACTGGAACGTTGTGAGGGTAAACAACTGGCGGTATGGATGCGGCGGGACCAGAGAAAAATC
ACTCAGGGTCAATGCCAGCGCTTCGTTAATACAGATGTAGGTGTTCCACAGGGTAGCCAGCAGCATCCTG
CGATGCAGATCCGGAACATAATGGTGCAGGGCGCTGACTTCCGCGTTTCCAGACTTTACGAAACACGGAA
ACCGAAGACCATTCATGTTGTTGCTCAGGTCGCAGACGTTTTGCAGCAGCAGTCGCTTCACGTTCGCTCG
CGTATCGGTGATTCATTCTGCTAACCAGTAAGGCAACCCCGCCAGCCTAGCCGGGTCCTCAACGACAGGA
GCACGATCATGCGCACCCGTGGCCAGGACCCAACGCTGCCCG
