Features (pLannotate 1.2.2; 13 found; start..end, strand, type, name):
     21..39      +  promoter       T7 promoter: promoter for bacteriophage T7 RNA polymerase
     71..93      +  RBS            RBS: efficient ribosome binding site from bacteriophage T7 gene 10 (Olins and Rangwala, 1989)
    104..940     +  CDS            H2-K1 (fragment): HA1B_MOUSE - Also known as H2-K. Experimental evidence at protein level: Swiss-Prot protein existence level 1. Involved in the presentation of foreign antigens to the immune system. From Mus musculus (Mouse).
   1016..1033    +  CDS            9xHis (fragment): 9xHis affinity tag
   1043..1092    +  CDS            SET1 (fragment): solubility-enhancement tag derived from T7 phage gene 10B
   1100..1147    +  terminator     T7 terminator: transcription terminator for bacteriophage T7 RNA polymerase
   1184..1639    +  rep_origin     f1 ori (sequence partly withheld): f1 bacteriophage origin of replication; arrow indicates direction of (+) strand synthesis
   1666..1770    +  promoter       AmpR promoter: bla
   1771..2631    +  CDS            AmpR: β-lactamase; bla; confers resistance to ampicillin, carbenicillin, and related antibiotics
   2802..3390    +  rep_origin     ori: high-copy-number ColE1/pMB1/pBR322/pUC origin of replication
   3576..3718    -  misc_feature   bom: basis of mobility region from pBR322
   3820..4011    -  CDS            rop: Rop protein, which maintains plasmids at low copy number; rop
   4028..4408    +  CDS            YPB1_ECOLX: Protein predicted: Swiss-Prot protein existence level 4. From Escherichia coli.
>Addgene plasmid #180441 | pJA5 H-2K(b) | depositor full sequence | sequence record 357363 | pJA5 H-2K(b) sequence 4499 bps
AGATCTCGATCCCGCGAAATTAATACGACTCACTATAGGGAGACCACAACGGTTTCCCTCTAGAAATAAT
TTTGTTTAACTTTAAGAAGGAGATATACATATGGGACCACATTCGCTGAGGTATTTCGTCACCGCCGTGT
CCCGGCCCGGCCTCGGGGAGCCCCGGTACATGGAAGTCGGCTACGTGGACGACACGGAGTTCGTGCGCTT
CGACAGCGACGCGGAGAATCCGAGATATGAGCCGCGGGCGCGGTGGATGGAGCAGGAGGGGCCCGAGTAT
TGGGAGCGGGAGACACAGAAAGCCAAGGGCAATGAGCAGAGTTTCCGAGTGGACCTGAGGACCCTGCTCG
GCTACTACAACCAGAGCAAGGGCGGCTCTCACACTATTCAGGTGATCTCTGGCTGTGAAGTGGGGTCCGA
CGGGCGACTCCTCCGCGGGTACCAGCAGTACGCCTACGACGGCTGCGATTACATCGCCCTGAACGAAGAC
CTGAAAACGTGGACGGCGGCGGACATGGCGGCGCTGATCACCAAACACAAGTGGGAGCAGGCTGGTGAAG
CAGAGAGACTCAGGGCCTACCTGGAGGGCACGTGCGTGGAGTGGCTCCGCAGATACCTGAAGAACGGGAA
CGCGACGCTGCTGCGCACAGATTCCCCAAAGGCCCATGTGACCCATCACAGCAGACCTGAAGATAAAGTC
ACCCTGAGGTGCTGGGCCCTGGGCTTCTACCCTGCTGACATCACCCTGACCTGGCAGTTGAATGGGGAGG
AGCTGATCCAGGACATGGAGCTTGTGGAGACCAGGCCTGCAGGGGATGGAACCTTCCAGAAGTGGGCATC
TGTGGTGGTGCCTCTTGGGAAGGAGCAGTATTACACATGCCATGTGTACCATCAGGGGCTGCCTGAGCCC
CTCACCCTGAGATGGGAGCCTCCTCCATCCGGATCCCTGCATCATATTCTGGATGCACAGAAAATGGTGT
GGAATCATCGTTAAAAGCTTGCGGCCGCACTCGAGCACCACCACCACCACCACTGAGATCCGGCTGCTAA
CAAAGCCCGAAAGGAAGCTGAGTTGGCTGCTGCCACCGCTGAGCAATAACTAGCATAACCCCTTGGGGCC
TCTAAACGGGTCTTGAGGGGTTTTTTGCTGAAAGGAGGAACTATATCCGGATTGGCGAATGGG
[124 nt withheld, positions 1184-1307]
C
[91 nt withheld, positions 1309-1399]
A
[49 nt withheld, positions 1401-1449]
CCTTTGACGTTGGAGTCCACGTTCTTT
[37 nt withheld, positions 1477-1513]
ACCCTATCTCGGTCTATTCTTTTGATTTATAAGGGATTTTGCCGATTTCGGCCTATTGGTTAAAAAATGA
GCTGATTTAACAAAAATTTAACGCGAATTTTAACAAAATATTAACGTTTACAATTTCAGGTGGCACTTTT
CGGGGAAATGTGCGCGGAACCCCTATTTGTTTATTTTTCTAAATACATTCAAATATGTATCCGCTCATGA
GACAATAACCCTGATAAATGCTTCAATAATATTGAAAAAGGAAGAGTATGAGTATTCAACATTTCCGTGT
CGCCCTTATTCCCTTTTTTGCGGCATTTTGCCTTCCTGTTTTTGCTCACCCAGAAACGCTGGTGAAAGTA
AAAGATGCTGAAGATCAGTTGGGTGCACGAGTGGGTTACATCGAACTGGATCTCAACAGCGGTAAGATCC
TTGAGAGTTTTCGCCCCGAAGAACGTTTTCCAATGATGAGCACTTTTAAAGTTCTGCTATGTGGCGCGGT
ATTATCCCGTATTGACGCCGGGCAAGAGCAACTCGGTCGCCGCATACACTATTCTCAGAATGACTTGGTT
GAGTACTCACCAGTCACAGAAAAGCATCTTACGGATGGCATGACAGTAAGAGAATTATGCAGTGCTGCCA
TAACCATGAGTGATAACACTGCGGCCAACTTACTTCTGACAACGATCGGAGGACCGAAGGAGCTAACCGC
TTTTTTGCACAACATGGGGGATCATGTAACTCGCCTTGATCGTTGGGAACCGGAGCTGAATGAAGCCATA
CCAAACGACGAGCGTGACACCACGATGCCTGCAGCAATGGCAACAACGTTGCGCAAACTATTAACTGGCG
AACTACTTACTCTAGCTTCCCGGCAACAATTAATAGACTGGATGGAGGCGGATAAAGTTGCAGGACCACT
TCTGCGCTCGGCCCTTCCGGCTGGCTGGTTTATTGCTGATAAATCTGGAGCCGGTGAGCGTGGGTCTCGC
GGTATCATTGCAGCACTGGGGCCAGATGGTAAGCCCTCCCGTATCGTAGTTATCTACACGACGGGGAGTC
AGGCAACTATGGATGAACGAAATAGACAGATCGCTGAGATAGGTGCCTCACTGATTAAGCATTGGTAACT
GTCAGACCAAGTTTACTCATATATACTTTAGATTGATTTAAAACTTCATTTTTAATTTAAAAGGATCTAG
GTGAAGATCCTTTTTGATAATCTCATGACCAAAATCCCTTAACGTGAGTTTTCGTTCCACTGAGCGTCAG
ACCCCGTAGAAAAGATCAAAGGATCTTCTTGAGATCCTTTTTTTCTGCGCGTAATCTGCTGCTTGCAAAC
AAAAAAACCACCGCTACCAGCGGTGGTTTGTTTGCCGGATCAAGAGCTACCAACTCTTTTTCCGAAGGTA
ACTGGCTTCAGCAGAGCGCAGATACCAAATACTGTCCTTCTAGTGTAGCCGTAGTTAGGCCACCACTTCA
AGAACTCTGTAGCACCGCCTACATACCTCGCTCTGCTAATCCTGTTACCAGTGGCTGCTGCCAGTGGCGA
TAAGTCGTGTCTTACCGGGTTGGACTCAAGACGATAGTTACCGGATAAGGCGCAGCGGTCGGGCTGAACG
GGGGGTTCGTGCACACAGCCCAGCTTGGAGCGAACGACCTACACCGAACTGAGATACCTACAGCGTGAGC
TATGAGAAAGCGCCACGCTTCCCGAAGGGAGAAAGGCGGACAGGTATCCGGTAAGCGGCAGGGTCGGAAC
AGGAGAGCGCACGAGGGAGCTTCCAGGGGGAAACGCCTGGTATCTTTATAGTCCTGTCGGGTTTCGCCAC
CTCTGACTTGAGCGTCGATTTTTGTGATGCTCGTCAGGGGGGCGGAGCCTATGGAAAAACGCCAGCAACG
CGGCCTTTTTACGGTTCCTGGCCTTTTGCTGGCCTTTTGCTCACATGTTCTTTCCTGCGTTATCCCCTGA
TTCTGTGGATAACCGTATTACCGCCTTTGAGTGAGCTGATACCGCTCGCCGCAGCCGAACGACCGAGCGC
AGCGAGTCAGTGAGCGAGGAAGCGGAAGAGCGCCTGATGCGGTATTTTCTCCTTACGCATCTGTGCGGTA
TTTCACACCGCATATATGGTGCACTCTCAGTACAATCTGCTCTGATGCCGCATAGTTAAGCCAGTATACA
CTCCGCTATCGCTACGTGACTGGGTCATGGCTGCGCCCCGACACCCGCCAACACCCGCTGACGCGCCCTG
ACGGGCTTGTCTGCTCCCGGCATCCGCTTACAGACAAGCTGTGACCGTCTCCGGGAGCTGCATGTGTCAG
AGGTTTTCACCGTCATCACCGAAACGCGCGAGGCAGCTGCGGTAAAGCTCATCAGCGTGGTCGTGAAGCG
ATTCACAGATGTCTGCCTGTTCATCCGCGTCCAGCTCGTTGAGTTTCTCCAGAAGCGTTAATGTCTGGCT
TCTGATAAAGCGGGCCATGTTAAGGGCGGTTTTTTCCTGTTTGGTCACTGATGCCTCCGTGTAAGGGGGA
TTTCTGTTCATGGGGGTAATGATACCGATGAAACGAGAGAGGATGCTCACGATACGGGTTACTGATGATG
AACATGCCCGGTTACTGGAACGTTGTGAGGGTAAACAACTGGCGGTATGGATGCGGCGGGACCAGAGAAA
AATCACTCAGGGTCAATGCCAGCGCTTCGTTAATACAGATGTAGGTGTTCCACAGGGTAGCCAGCAGCAT
CCTGCGATGCAGATCCGGAACATAATGGTGCAGGGCGCTGACTTCCGCGTTTCCAGACTTTACGAAACAC
GGAAACCGAAGACCATTCATGTTGTTGCTCAGGTCGCAGACGTTTTGCAGCAGCAGTCGCTTCACGTTCG
CTCGCGTATCGGTGATTCATTCTGCTAACCAGTAAGGCAACCCCGCCAGCCTAGCCGGGTCCTCAACGAC
AGGAGCACGATCATGCGCACCCGTGGCCAGGACCCAACGCTGCCCG
